LOCUS       Exported 6303 bp ds-DNA circular SYN 12-MAY-2021
DEFINITION  AAV vector to drive the expression of dTomato in VIP cortical
            interneurons under the control of the E6 regulatory element.
ACCESSION   .
VERSION     .
KEYWORDS    pAAV-S5E6-dTom-nlsdTom
SOURCE      synthetic DNA construct
  ORGANISM  synthetic DNA construct
REFERENCE   1 (bases 1 to 6303)
  AUTHORS   Vormstein-Schneider DC, Lin JD, Pelkey KA, Chittajallu R, Guo B,
            Arias Garcia M, Sakopoulos S, Stevenson O, Schneider G, Zhang Q,
            Sharma J, Franken TP, Smith J, Vogel I, Sanchez V, Ibrahim LA,
            Burbridge T, Favuzzi E, Saldi GA, Xu Q, Guo L, Yuan X, Zaghloul KA,
            Sabri E, Goldberg EM, Devinsky O, Batista-Brito R, Reynolds J, Feng
            G, Fu Z, McBain CJ, Fishell GJ, Dimidschstein J
  TITLE     Viral manipulation of functionally distinct interneurons in mice,
            non-human primates and humans
  JOURNAL   Nature Neuroscience (2020)
REFERENCE   2 (bases 1 to 6303)
  AUTHORS   .
  TITLE     Direct Submission
  JOURNAL   Exported May 12, 2021 from SnapGene Server 1.1.58
            http://www.snapgene.com
FEATURES             Location/Qualifiers
     source          1..6303
                     /organism="synthetic DNA construct"
                     /mol_type="other DNA"
     repeat_region   1..130
                     /label=AAV2 ITR (alternate)
                     /note="Functional equivalent of wild-type AAV2 ITR"
     CDS             complement(255..266)
                     /codon_start=1
                     /product="Factor Xa recognition and cleavage site"
                     /label=Factor Xa site
                     /translation="IEGR"
     RBS             677..688
                     /note="strong bacterial ribosome binding site (Elowitz and
                     Leibler, 2000)"
     intron          922..1054
                     /label=chimeric intron
                     /note="chimera between introns from human beta-globin and
                     immunoglobulin heavy chain genes"
     regulatory      1077..1086
                     /regulatory_class="other"
                     /note="vertebrate consensus sequence for strong initiation
                     of translation (Kozak, 1987)"
     CDS             1083..1784
                     /codon_start=1
                     /product="dimeric variant of DsRed fluorescent protein
                     (Shaner et al., 2004)"
                     /label=dTomato
                     /note="mammalian codon-optimized"
                     /translation="MVSKGEEVIKEFMRFKVRMEGSMNGHEFEIEGEGEGRPYEGTQTA
                     KLKVTKGGPLPFAWDILSPQFMYGSKAYVKHPADIPDYKKLSFPEGFKWERVMNFEDGG
                     LVTVTQDSSLQDGTLIYKVKMRGTNFPPDGPVMQKKTMGWEASTERLYPRDGVLKGEIH
                     QALKLKDGGHYLVEFKTIYMAKKPVQLPGYYYVDTKLDITSHNEDYTIVEQYERSEGRH
                     HLFLYGMDELYK"
     CDS             1806..1862
                     /codon_start=1
                     /product="2A peptide from porcine teschovirus-1
                     polyprotein"
                     /label=P2A
                     /note="Eukaryotic ribosomes fail to insert a peptide bond
                     between the Gly and Pro residues, yielding separate
                     polypeptides."
                     /translation="ATNFSLLKQAGDVEENPGP"
     CDS             1875..1895
                     /codon_start=1
                     /product="nuclear localization signal of SV40 (simian virus
                     40) large T antigen"
                     /label=SV40 NLS
                     /translation="PKKKRKV"
     CDS             1896..2594
                     /codon_start=1
                     /product="dimeric variant of DsRed fluorescent protein
                     (Shaner et al., 2004)"
                     /label=dTomato
                     /note="mammalian codon-optimized"
                     /translation="VSKGEEVIKEFMRFKVRMEGSMNGHEFEIEGEGEGRPYEGTQTAK
                     LKVTKGGPLPFAWDILSPQFMYGSKAYVKHPADIPDYKKLSFPEGFKWERVMNFEDGGL
                     VTVTQDSSLQDGTLIYKVKMRGTNFPPDGPVMQKKTMGWEASTERLYPRDGVLKGEIHQ
                     ALKLKDGGHYLVEFKTIYMAKKPVQLPGYYYVDTKLDITSHNEDYTIVEQYERSEGRHH
                     LFLYGMDELYK"
     misc_feature    2649..3237
                     /label=WPRE
                     /note="woodchuck hepatitis virus posttranscriptional
                     regulatory element"
     primer_bind     complement(2702..2722)
                     /label=WPRE-R
                     /note="WPRE, reverse primer"
     CDS             complement(3120..3131)
                     /codon_start=1
                     /product="Factor Xa recognition and cleavage site"
                     /label=Factor Xa site
                     /translation="IEGR"
     polyA_signal    3406..3487
                     /label=SV40 poly(A) signal
                     /note="SV40 polyadenylation signal"
     primer_bind     complement(3443..3462)
                     /label=SV40pA-R
                     /note="SV40 polyA, reverse primer"
     primer_bind     3497..3516
                     /label=EBV-rev
                     /note="SV40 polyA terminator, reverse primer"
     repeat_region   3566..3706
                     /label=AAV2 ITR
                     /note="inverted terminal repeat of adeno-associated virus
                     serotype 2"
     repeat_region   3566..3695
                     /label=AAV2 ITR
     rep_origin      3781..4236
                     /direction=RIGHT
                     /label=f1 ori
                     /note="f1 bacteriophage origin of replication; arrow
                     indicates direction of (+) strand synthesis"
     primer_bind     complement(3868..3887)
                     /label=F1ori-R
                     /note="F1 origin, reverse primer"
     primer_bind     4078..4099
                     /label=F1ori-F
                     /note="F1 origin, forward primer"
     primer_bind     complement(4253..4272)
                     /label=pRS-marker
                     /note="pRS vectors, use to sequence yeast selectable
                     marker"
     primer_bind     4372..4394
                     /label=pGEX 3'
                     /note="pGEX vectors, reverse primer"
     primer_bind     complement(4432..4450)
                     /label=pBRforEco
                     /note="pBR322 vectors, upsteam of EcoRI site, forward
                     primer"
     promoter        4518..4622
                     /gene="bla"
                     /label=AmpR promoter
     CDS             4623..5483
                     /codon_start=1
                     /gene="bla"
                     /product="beta-lactamase"
                     /label=AmpR
                     /note="confers resistance to ampicillin, carbenicillin, and
                     related antibiotics"
                     /translation="MSIQHFRVALIPFFAAFCLPVFAHPETLVKVKDAEDQLGARVGYI
                     ELDLNSGKILESFRPEERFPMMSTFKVLLCGAVLSRIDAGQEQLGRRIHYSQNDLVEYS
                     PVTEKHLTDGMTVRELCSAAITMSDNTAANLLLTTIGGPKELTAFLHNMGDHVTRLDRW
                     EPELNEAIPNDERDTTMPVAMATTLRKLLTGELLTLASRQQLIDWMEADKVAGPLLRSA
                     LPAGWFIADKSGAGERGSRGIIAALGPDGKPSRIVVIYTTGSQATMDERNRQIAEIGAS
                     LIKHW"
     primer_bind     complement(4841..4860)
                     /label=Amp-R
                     /note="Ampicillin resistance gene, reverse primer"
     rep_origin      5654..6242
                     /direction=RIGHT
                     /label=ori
                     /note="high-copy-number ColE1/pMB1/pBR322/pUC origin of
                     replication"
     primer_bind     6143..6162
                     /label=pBR322ori-F
                     /note="pBR322 origin, forward primer"
ORIGIN
        1 cctgcaggca gctgcgcgct cgctcgctca ctgaggccgc ccgggcgtcg ggcgaccttt
       61 ggtcgcccgg cctcagtgag cgagcgagcg cgcagagagg gagtggccaa ctccatcact
      121 aggggttcct gcggccgcac gcgtttaatt aaactagtgg tttttgtcac tttgttactc
      181 tacagtgttg cctggagttc gatacttcat tactctatag tggggtgaag aagttcacct
      241 tcttattttc atttccttcc ctcaatgatt tcttcagagc tagctcttac cagctagaaa
      301 ttcttcaaac gacactcgtg ccttccttca cacaggttga actatttgtc tctaatgccc
      361 taaagtactg gtgttcaatc ttccaggcac ttccaatgat ctgaaatctg acctgcttag
      421 gtcagctggc tctgagatta tggtattcta gtcctcaaac caacctgttg gctcgttggt
      481 tttgtaccaa acacactgac ttacatagct caaaatacca ctggcctttt aaaaatggca
      541 tatcacattc caggggagga tcaaaactgc tggctggtga tatttgtcaa gtctctcaaa
      601 gttgcacttt ccaggatttt caattcactg aattcttaga cagacatgtt tatgtgaaag
      661 aattctttat atattttttc tcctctttga gtgggcaaat gaaaatcttg acctctgggt
      721 tccttatttt atttgactct ctgtagtatt taaatcttaa aattttccta aacttcctgc
      781 agcccgggct gggcataaaa gtcagggcag agccatctat tgcttacatt tgcttctagc
      841 ctgcaagtcg aggagcgcag ccttccagaa gcagagcgcg gcgccttaag ctgcagaagt
      901 tggtcgtgag gcactgggca cgtaagtatc aaggttacaa gacaggttta aggagaccaa
      961 tagaaactgg gcttgtcgag acagagaaga ctcttgcgtt tctgataggc acctattggt
     1021 cttactgaca tccactttgc ctttctctcc acagcgagct cgctagcgcg atcgctgcca
     1081 ccatggtgag caagggcgag gaggtcatca aagagttcat gcgcttcaag gtgcgcatgg
     1141 agggctccat gaacggccac gagttcgaga tcgagggcga gggcgagggc cgcccctacg
     1201 agggcaccca gaccgccaag ctgaaggtga ccaagggcgg ccccctgccc ttcgcctggg
     1261 acatcctgtc cccccagttc atgtacggct ccaaggcgta cgtgaagcac cccgccgaca
     1321 tccccgatta caagaagctg tccttccccg agggcttcaa gtgggagcgc gtgatgaact
     1381 tcgaggacgg cggtctggtg accgtgaccc aggactcctc cctgcaggac ggcacgctga
     1441 tctacaaggt gaagatgcgc ggcaccaact tcccccccga cggccccgta atgcagaaga
     1501 agaccatggg ctgggaggcc tccaccgagc gcctgtaccc ccgcgacggc gtgctgaagg
     1561 gcgagatcca ccaggccctg aagctgaagg acggcggcca ctacctggtg gagttcaaga
     1621 ccatctacat ggccaagaag cccgtgcaac tgcccggcta ctactacgtg gacaccaagc
     1681 tggacatcac ctcccacaac gaggactaca ccatcgtgga acagtacgag cgctccgagg
     1741 gccgccacca cctgttcctg tacggcatgg acgagctgta caagtccgga gataacggaa
     1801 gcggagccac taacttctcc ctgttgaaac aagcagggga tgtcgaagag aatcccgggc
     1861 catctagaat ggcccccaag aagaagagga aggtggtgag caagggcgag gaggtcatca
     1921 aagagttcat gcgcttcaag gtgcgcatgg agggctccat gaacggccac gagttcgaga
     1981 tcgagggcga gggcgagggc cgcccctacg agggcaccca gaccgccaag ctgaaggtga
     2041 ccaagggcgg ccccctgccc ttcgcctggg acatcctgtc cccccagttc atgtacggct
     2101 ccaaggcgta cgtgaagcac cccgccgaca tccccgatta caagaagctg tccttccccg
     2161 agggcttcaa gtgggagcgc gtgatgaact tcgaggacgg cggtctggtg accgtgaccc
     2221 aggactcctc cctgcaggac ggcacgctga tctacaaggt gaagatgcgc ggcaccaact
     2281 tcccccccga cggccccgta atgcagaaga agaccatggg ctgggaggcc tccaccgagc
     2341 gcctgtaccc ccgcgacggc gtgctgaagg gcgagatcca ccaggccctg aagctgaagg
     2401 acggcggcca ctacctggtg gagttcaaga ccatctacat ggccaagaag cccgtgcaac
     2461 tgcccggcta ctactacgtg gacaccaagc tggacatcac ctcccacaac gaggactaca
     2521 ccatcgtgga acagtacgag cgctccgagg gccgccacca cctgttcctg tacggcatgg
     2581 acgagctgta caagtaagtc gacggcgcgc cccacccctg cagggaattc gatatcaagc
     2641 ttatcgataa tcaacctctg gattacaaaa tttgtgaaag attgactggt attcttaact
     2701 atgttgctcc ttttacgcta tgtggatacg ctgctttaat gcctttgtat catgctattg
     2761 cttcccgtat ggctttcatt ttctcctcct tgtataaatc ctggttgctg tctctttatg
     2821 aggagttgtg gcccgttgtc aggcaacgtg gcgtggtgtg cactgtgttt gctgacgcaa
     2881 cccccactgg ttggggcatt gccaccacct gtcagctcct ttccgggact ttcgctttcc
     2941 ccctccctat tgccacggcg gaactcatcg ccgcctgcct tgcccgctgc tggacagggg
     3001 ctcggctgtt gggcactgac aattccgtgg tgttgtcggg gaaatcatcg tcctttcctt
     3061 ggctgctcgc ctatgttgcc acctggattc tgcgcgggac gtccttctgc tacgtccctt
     3121 cggccctcaa tccagcggac cttccttccc gcggcctgct gccggctctg cggcctcttc
     3181 cgcgtcttcg ccttcgccct cagacgagtc ggatctccct ttgggccgcc tccccgcatc
     3241 gataccgagc gctgctcgag agatctgtga tagcggccat caagctggcc gcgactctag
     3301 atcataatca gccataccac atttgtagag gttttacttg ctttaaaaaa cctcccacac
     3361 ctccccctga acctgaaaca taaaatgaat gcaattgttg ttgttaactt gtttattgca
     3421 gcttataatg gttacaaata aagcaatagc atcacaaatt tcacaaataa agcatttttt
     3481 tcactgcatt ctagttgtgg tttgtccaaa ctcatcaatg tatcagctta tcgataccgc
     3541 atgcacgtgc ggaccgagcg gccgcaggaa cccctagtga tggagttggc cactccctct
     3601 ctgcgcgctc gctcgctcac tgaggccggg cgaccaaagg tcgcccgacg cccgggcttt
     3661 gcccgggcgg cctcagtgag cgagcgagcg cgcagctgcc tgcaggggcg cctgatgcgg
     3721 tattttctcc ttacgcatct gtgcggtatt tcacaccgca tannnnnnnn nnnnnnnnnn
     3781 nnnnnnnnnn nnnnnnnnnn nnnnnnnnnn nnnnnnnnnn nnnnnnnnnn nnnnnnnnnn
     3841 nnnnnnnnnn nnnnnnntnn nnnnnnnnnn nnnnnnnnnn nnnnnnnnnn nnnnnnnnnn
     3901 nnnncnnnnn nnnnnnnnnn nnnnnnnnnn nnnnnnnnnn nnnnnnnnnn nnnnnnnnnn
     3961 nnnnnnnnnn nnnnnnnnnn nnnnnnnnnn nnnnnnnnnn nnnnnnnnnn nnnnnnnnnn
     4021 nnnnnnnnnn nnnnnnnnnn nnnnnncctt tgacgttgga gtccacgttc tttaatagtg
     4081 gactcttgtt ccaaactgga acaacactca actctatctc gggctattct tttgatttat
     4141 aagggatttt gccgatttcg gtctattggt taaaaaatga gctgatttaa caaaaattta
     4201 acgcgaattt taacaaaata ttaacgttta caattttatg gtgcactctc agtacaatct
     4261 gctctgatgc cgcatagtta agccagcccc gacacccgcc aacacccgct gacgcgccct
     4321 gacgggcttg tctgctcccg gcatccgctt acagacaagc tgtgaccgtc tccgggagct
     4381 gcatgtgtca gaggttttca ccgtcatcac cgaaacgcgc gagacgaaag ggcctcgtga
     4441 tacgcctatt tttataggtt aatgtcatga taataatggt ttcttagacg tcaggtggca
     4501 cttttcgggg aaatgtgcgc ggaaccccta tttgtttatt tttctaaata cattcaaata
     4561 tgtatccgct catgagacaa taaccctgat aaatgcttca ataatattga aaaaggaaga
     4621 gtatgagtat tcaacatttc cgtgtcgccc ttattccctt ttttgcggca ttttgccttc
     4681 ctgtttttgc tcacccagaa acgctggtga aagtaaaaga tgctgaagat cagttgggtg
     4741 cacgagtggg ttacatcgaa ctggatctca acagcggtaa gatccttgag agttttcgcc
     4801 ccgaagaacg ttttccaatg atgagcactt ttaaagttct gctatgtggc gcggtattat
     4861 cccgtattga cgccgggcaa gagcaactcg gtcgccgcat acactattct cagaatgact
     4921 tggttgagta ctcaccagtc acagaaaagc atcttacgga tggcatgaca gtaagagaat
     4981 tatgcagtgc tgccataacc atgagtgata acactgcggc caacttactt ctgacaacga
     5041 tcggaggacc gaaggagcta accgcttttt tgcacaacat gggggatcat gtaactcgcc
     5101 ttgatcgttg ggaaccggag ctgaatgaag ccataccaaa cgacgagcgt gacaccacga
     5161 tgcctgtagc aatggcaaca acgttgcgca aactattaac tggcgaacta cttactctag
     5221 cttcccggca acaattaata gactggatgg aggcggataa agttgcagga ccacttctgc
     5281 gctcggccct tccggctggc tggtttattg ctgataaatc tggagccggt gagcgtgggt
     5341 ctcgcggtat cattgcagca ctggggccag atggtaagcc ctcccgtatc gtagttatct
     5401 acacgacggg gagtcaggca actatggatg aacgaaatag acagatcgct gagataggtg
     5461 cctcactgat taagcattgg taactgtcag accaagttta ctcatatata ctttagattg
     5521 atttaaaact tcatttttaa tttaaaagga tctaggtgaa gatccttttt gataatctca
     5581 tgaccaaaat cccttaacgt gagttttcgt tccactgagc gtcagacccc gtagaaaaga
     5641 tcaaaggatc ttcttgagat cctttttttc tgcgcgtaat ctgctgcttg caaacaaaaa
     5701 aaccaccgct accagcggtg gtttgtttgc cggatcaaga gctaccaact ctttttccga
     5761 aggtaactgg cttcagcaga gcgcagatac caaatactgt tcttctagtg tagccgtagt
     5821 taggccacca cttcaagaac tctgtagcac cgcctacata cctcgctctg ctaatcctgt
     5881 taccagtggc tgctgccagt ggcgataagt cgtgtcttac cgggttggac tcaagacgat
     5941 agttaccgga taaggcgcag cggtcgggct gaacgggggg ttcgtgcaca cagcccagct
     6001 tggagcgaac gacctacacc gaactgagat acctacagcg tgagctatga gaaagcgcca
     6061 cgcttcccga agggagaaag gcggacaggt atccggtaag cggcagggtc ggaacaggag
     6121 agcgcacgag ggagcttcca gggggaaacg cctggtatct ttatagtcct gtcgggtttc
     6181 gccacctctg acttgagcgt cgatttttgt gatgctcgtc aggggggcgg agcctatgga
     6241 aaaacgccag caacgcggcc tttttacggt tcctggcctt ttgctggcct tttgctcaca
     6301 tgt
//
