[The description below was written by a language model from this plasmid's Addgene catalogue record and the feature table of its GenBank file.]
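Description:
pAAV-S5E6-dTom-nlsdTom is a 6.3 kb adeno-associated virus transfer plasmid, built by Gibson cloning on the AAV-Dlx-GFP backbone, for expressing the red fluorescent protein dTomato in VIP-positive cortical interneurons. Two AAV2 inverted terminal repeats flank the expression cassette; they define the segment that is replicated and packaged into recombinant AAV particles when rep/cap and helper functions are supplied in trans. Outside the ITRs, the plasmid carries a high-copy ColE1/pUC-type origin, an f1 phage origin and a beta-lactamase gene for ampicillin selection in E. coli. The record lists a recombination-deficient growth strain, as is usual for ITR-containing plasmids.

According to the catalogue entry, cell-type specificity comes from the E6 regulatory element. This element is not annotated in the feature table, and neither is any minimal promoter. It presumably lies in the unannotated region between the left ITR and the chimeric beta-globin/immunoglobulin intron that precedes the coding sequence. The short Factor Xa site and bacterial RBS annotations in this region and in the WPRE are probably chance matches from automated annotation. Downstream of the intron, a Kozak sequence opens a single reading frame encoding codon-optimized dTomato, a P2A peptide, and a second dTomato fused to the SV40 large T nuclear localization signal. Ribosomal skipping at P2A yields two separate proteins, so labelled cells should show both cytoplasmic fluorescence that fills the cell and a bright nuclear signal. A WPRE enhances transcript stability and expression, and an SV40 polyadenylation signal terminates the message. The associated work concerns viral targeting of functionally distinct interneuron classes in mice, non-human primates and humans, and this vector serves as a reporter for identifying VIP interneurons without transgenic lines.
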