Addgene plasmid #135641: pAAV-S5E6-dTom-nlsdTom
Purpose: AAV vector to drive the expression of dTomato in VIP cortical interneurons under the control of the E6 regulatory element
Depositing lab: Jordane Dimidschstein. Depositing organization: Broad Institute. Publication: Viral manipulation of functionally distinct interneurons in mice, non-human primates and humans. Vormstein-Schneider D, Lin JD, Pelkey KA, Chittajallu R, Guo B, Arias-Garcia MA, Allaway K, Sakopoulos S, Schneider G, Stevenson O, Vergara J, Sharma J, Zhang Q, Franken TP, Smith J, Ibrahim LA, M Astro KJ, Sabri E, Huang S, Favuzzi E, Burbridge T, Xu Q, Guo L, Vogel I, Sanchez V, Saldi GA, Gorissen BL, Yuan X, Zaghloul KA, Devinsky O, Sabatini BL, Batista-Brito R, Reynolds J, Feng G, Fu Z, McBain CJ, Fishell G, Dimidschstein J. Nat Neurosci. 2020 Dec;23(12):1629-1636. doi: 10.1038/s41593-020-0692-9. Epub 2020 Aug 17. PubMed 32807948.
Backbone
  Vector backbone: AAV-Dlx-GFP
  Vector type: AAV
Growth in bacteria
  Bacterial resistance: Ampicillin, 100 μg/mL
  Growth temperature: 37°C
  Growth strain: NEB Stable
  Copy number: High Copy
Gene/Insert
  Gene/Insert name: dTom-nlsdTom
  Species: M. musculus (mouse)
  Mutation: None
  Cloning method: Gibson Cloning
  Sequencing primers: 5′ -
Terms and licenses: Academic/Nonprofit Terms; Industry Terms: Not Available to Industry
Depositor comments: Please visit https://www.biorxiv.org/content/10.1101/808170v1 for BioRxiv preprint
How to cite: pAAV-S5E6-dTom-nlsdTom was a gift from Jordane Dimidschstein (Addgene plasmid # 135641 ; http://n2t.net/addgene:135641 ; RRID:Addgene_135641) For viral preps, please replace (Addgene plasmid # 135641) in the above sentence with: (Addgene viral prep # 135641-AAV1)
